Addgene plasmid #182681: TKIT NFL gRNA1 gRNA2
Purpose: Expression of spCas9, gRNA targeting intron 3 and gRNA targeting 3'UTR of the mouse Nefl gene. Can be used for the tagging of endogenous NFL via Targeted Knock-In with Two guides (TKIT) approach.
Depositing lab: Ivana Nikić-Spiegel. Depositing organization: Universitaetsklinikum Tuebingen. Publication: Minimal genetically encoded tags for fluorescent protein labeling in living neurons. Arsic A, Hagemann C, Stajkovic N, Schubert T, Nikic-Spiegel I. Nat Commun. 2022 Jan 14;13(1):314. doi: 10.1038/s41467-022-27956-y. PubMed 35031604.
Backbone
  Vector backbone: pORANGE
  Vector type: Mammalian Expression, CRISPR
Growth in bacteria
  Bacterial resistance: Ampicillin, 100 μg/mL
  Growth temperature: 37°C
  Growth strain: DH5alpha
  Copy number: High Copy
Gene/Insert
  Gene/Insert name: two Nefl-targeting gRNAs, one targets intron 3 and the other 3'UTR of the Nefl gene (alt name: Nefl)
  gRNA/shRNA sequence: ACATATCCTTTAGGAGAGTG and GTATAATTCTGAGATGACTT
  Species: M. musculus (mouse)
  Entrez Gene: Nefl (a.k.a. CMT2E, NF-L, NF68, Nfl)
  Promoter: U6 and chicken beta-actin promoter
  Cloning method: Unknown
  Sequencing primers: 5′ NA; 3′ NA
Resource information
  A portion of this plasmid was derived from a plasmid made by: Following pORANGE cloning template vector (https://www.addgene.org/131471/) was used as a vector backbone.
Terms and licenses: Academic/Nonprofit Terms; Industry Terms: Not Available to Industry
How to cite: TKIT NFL gRNA1 gRNA2 was a gift from Ivana Nikić-Spiegel (Addgene plasmid # 182681 ; http://n2t.net/addgene:182681 ; RRID:Addgene_182681)
