[The description below was written by a language model from this plasmid's Addgene catalogue record and pLannotate feature annotations shown in this document.]
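Description:
TKIT NFL gRNA1 gRNA2 is a mammalian CRISPR expression plasmid built on the pORANGE cloning template backbone. It delivers Streptococcus pyogenes Cas9 together with two guide RNAs directed against the mouse Nefl gene, which encodes the neurofilament light chain (NFL). In bacteria it is maintained as a high-copy plasmid through a ColE1/pUC-type origin and selected with ampicillin via the β-lactamase gene. An f1 phage origin is also annotated, along with short rop and bom remnants and a single AAV2 inverted terminal repeat, which appear to be backbone remnants. With only one ITR detected, the record does not support use as an AAV packaging vector.

The feature table shows two tandem guide cassettes, each consisting of a human U6 RNA polymerase III promoter followed by an SpCas9 gRNA scaffold. According to the catalogue entry, one guide targets intron 3 of Nefl and the other targets its 3'UTR. Cas9 is transcribed from a hybrid promoter made up of the CMV enhancer, the chicken β-actin promoter (split across the ends of the linearised circular record) and a CBA/MVM hybrid intron, and is terminated by the bovine growth hormone polyadenylation signal. The Cas9 coding region is annotated as contiguous N- and C-terminal portions, which together correspond to the full-length nuclease, and a fragment of an HA epitope tag lies at its N-terminal end.

The plasmid is intended for Targeted Knock-In with Two guides (TKIT). In this approach, cutting in non-coding sequence on either side of a coding segment allows that segment to be replaced with a tagged version, so that small indels at the junctions do not fall in coding sequence. No donor sequence is annotated here, so the replacement fragment is presumably supplied separately. The stated application is tagging of endogenous NFL, and the associated publication concerns fluorescent labelling in living neurons.
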