Features (pLannotate 1.2.2; 22 found; start..end, strand, type, name):
     25..136     -  promoter       chicken β-actin promoter (fragment): contains a 21-bp deletion relative to the standard chicken β-actin promoter
    138..423     -  enhancer       CMV enhancer: human cytomegalovirus immediate early enhancer; contains an 18-bp deletion relative to the standard CMV enhancer
    493..536     -  misc_RNA       gRNA scaffold (fragment): guide RNA scaffold for the Streptococcus pyogenes CRISPR/Cas9 system
    543..618     -  misc_RNA       gRNA scaffold: guide RNA scaffold for the Streptococcus pyogenes CRISPR/Cas9 system
    647..887     -  promoter       U6 promoter: RNA polymerase III promoter for human U6 snRNA
    930..973     -  misc_RNA       gRNA scaffold (fragment): guide RNA scaffold for the Streptococcus pyogenes CRISPR/Cas9 system
    980..1055    -  misc_RNA       gRNA scaffold: guide RNA scaffold for the Streptococcus pyogenes CRISPR/Cas9 system
   1085..1325    -  promoter       U6 promoter: RNA polymerase III promoter for human U6 snRNA
   1387..1975    -  rep_origin     ori: high-copy-number ColE1/pMB1/pBR322/pUC origin of replication
   2146..3006    -  CDS            AmpR: β-lactamase; bla; confers resistance to ampicillin, carbenicillin, and related antibiotics
   3007..3111    -  promoter       AmpR promoter: bla
   3206..3241    +  CDS            rop (fragment): Rop protein, which maintains plasmids at low copy number; rop
   3343..3392    +  misc_feature   bom (fragment): basis of mobility region from pBR322
   3393..3848    -  rep_origin     f1 ori (sequence partly withheld): f1 bacteriophage origin of replication; arrow indicates direction of (+) strand synthesis
   3867..3918    +  misc_feature   bom (fragment): basis of mobility region from pBR322
   3923..4063    -  repeat_region  AAV2 ITR: inverted terminal repeat of adeno-associated virus serotype 2 inverted
   4168..4279    -  polyA_signal   bGH poly(A) signal: bovine growth hormone polyadenylation signal
   4349..6847    -  CDS            Cas9(C): C-terminal portion of Streptococcus pyogenes Cas9 (Zetsche et al., 2015)
   6848..8449    -  CDS            Cas9(N): N-terminal portion of Streptococcus pyogenes Cas9 (Zetsche et al., 2015)
   8482..8509    -  CDS            3xHA (fragment): three tandem HA epitope tags
   8530..8757    -  intron         hybrid intron: hybrid between chicken β-actin (CBA) and minute virus of mice (MMV) introns (Gray et al., 2011)
   8758..8878    -  promoter       chicken β-actin promoter (fragment): contains a 21-bp deletion relative to the standard chicken β-actin promoter
>Addgene plasmid #182681 | TKIT NFL gRNA1 gRNA2 | addgene full sequence | sequence record 363020 | Addgene Partial NGS Result
NNNNNNNNNNNNNNNNNNNCNCMSCCCCCCGCCCCCATCGCTGCACAAAATAATTAAAAAATAAATAAAT
ACAAAATTGGGGGTGGGGAGGGGGGGGAGATGGGGAGAGTGAAGCAGAACGTGGGGCTCACCTCGACCAT
GGTAATAGCGATGACTAATACGTAGATGTACTGCCAAGTAGGAAAGTCCCATAAGGTCATGTACTGGGCA
CAATGCCAGGCGGGCCATTTACCGTCATTGACGTCAATAGGGGGCGTACTTGGCATATGATACACTTGAT
GTACTGCCAAGTGGGCAGTTTACCGTAAATACTCCACCCATTGACGTCAATGGAAAGTCCCTATTGGCGT
TACTATTGACGTCAATGGGCGGGGGTCGTTGGGCGGTCAGCCAGGCGGGCCATTTACCGTAAGTTATGTA
ACGGGTACCTCTGGACGCGTCCTAGGACGCGTCCTAGGATCCTCGAGTCGACGAATTGGCGCACGCGCTA
AAAACGGACTAGCCTTATTTTAACTTGCTATTTCTAGCTCTAAAACAAAAAAGCACCGACTCGGTGCCAC
TTTTTCAAGTTGATAACGGACTAGCCTTATTTTAACTTGCTATTTCTAGCTCTAAAACAAGTCATCTCAG
AATTATACGGTGTTTCGTCCTTTCCACAAGATATATAAAGCCAAGAAATCGAAATACTTTCAAGTTACGG
TAAGCATATGATAGTCCATTTTAAAACATAATTTTAAAACTGCAAACTACCCAAGAAATTATTACTTTCT
ACGTCACGTATTTTGTACTAATATCTTTGTGTTTACAGTCAAATTAATTCCAATTATCTCTCTAACAGCC
TTGTATCGTATATGCAAATATGAAGGAATCATGGGAAATAGGCCCTCACTCTAGAGCCATTTGTCTGCAG
AATTGGCGCACGCGCTAAAAACGGACTAGCCTTATTTTAACTTGCTATTTCTAGCTCTAAAACAAAAAAG
CACCGACTCGGTGCCACTTTTTCAAGTTGATAACGGACTAGCCTTATTTTAACTTGCTATTTCTAGCTCT
AAAACCACTCTCCTAAAGGATATGTCGGTGTTTCGTCCTTTCCACAAGATATATAAAGCCAAGAAATCGA
AATACTTTCAAGTTACGGTAAGCATATGATAGTCCATTTTAAAACATAATTTTAAAACTGCAAACTACCC
AAGAAATTATTACTTTCTACGTCACGTATTTTGTACTAATATCTTTGTGTTTACAGTCAAATTAATTCCA
ATTATCTCTCTAACAGCCTTGTATCGTATATGCAAATATGAAGGAATCATGGGAAATAGGCCCTCACATG
TGAGCAAAAGGCCAGCAAAAGGCCAGGAACCGTAAAAAGGCCGCGTTGCTGGCGTTTTTCCATAGGCTCC
GCCCCCCTGACGAGCATCACAAAAATCGACGCTCAAGTCAGAGGTGGCGAAACCCGACAGGACTATAAAG
ATACCAGGCGTTTCCCCCTGGAAGCTCCCTCGTGCGCTCTCCTGTTCCGACCCTGCCGCTTACCGGATAC
CTGTCCGCCTTTCTCCCTTCGGGAAGCGTGGCGCTTTCTCATAGCTCACGCTGTAGGTATCTCAGTTCGG
TGTAGGTCGTTCGCTCCAAGCTGGGCTGTGTGCACGAACCCCCCGTTCAGCCCGACCGCTGCGCCTTATC
CGGTAACTATCGTCTTGAGTCCAACCCGGTAAGACACGACTTATCGCCACTGGCAGCAGCCACTGGTAAC
AGGATTAGCAGAGCGAGGTATGTAGGCGGTGCTACAGAGTTCTTGAAGTGGTGGCCTAACTACGGCTACA
CTAGAAGAACAGTATTTGGTATCTGCGCTCTGCTGAAGCCAGTTACCTTCGGAAAAAGAGTTGGTAGCTC
TTGATCCGGCAAACAAACCACCGCTGGTAGCGGTGGTTTTTTTGTTTGCAAGCAGCAGATTACGCGCAGA
AAAAAAGGATCTCAAGAAGATCCTTTGATCTTTTCTACGGGGTCTGACGCTCAGTGGAACGAAAACTCAC
GTTAAGGGATTTTGGTCATGAGATTATCAAAAAGGATCTTCACCTAGATCCTTTTAAATTAAAAATGAAG
TTTTAAATCAATCTAAAGTATATATGAGTAAACTTGGTCTGACAGTTACCAATGCTTAATCAGTGAGGCA
CCTATCTCAGCGATCTGTCTATTTCGTTCATCCATAGTTGCCTGACTCCCCGTCGTGTAGATAACTACGA
TACGGGAGGGCTTACCATCTGGCCCCAGTGCTGCAATGATACCGCGGCTTCCACGCTCACCGGCTCCAGA
TTTATCAGCAATAAACCAGCCAGCCGGAAGGGCCGAGCGCAGAAGTGGTCCTGCAACTTTATCCGCCTCC
ATCCAGTCTATTAATTGTTGCCGGGAAGCTAGAGTAAGTAGTTCGCCAGTTAATAGTTTGCGCAACGTTG
TTGCCATTGCTACAGGCATCGTGGTGTCACGCTCGTCGTTTGGTATGGCTTCATTCAGCTCCGGTTCCCA
ACGATCAAGGCGAGTTACATGATCCCCCATGTTGTGCAAAAAAGCGGTTAGCTCCTTCGGTCCTCCGATC
GTTGTCAGAAGTAAGTTGGCCGCAGTGTTATCACTCATGGTTATGGCAGCACTGCATAATTCTCTTACTG
TCATGCCATCCGTAAGATGCTTTTCTGTGACTGGTGAGTACTCAACCAAGTCATTCTGAGAATAGTGTAT
GCGGCGACCGAGTTGCTCTTGCCCGGCGTCAATACGGGATAATACCGCGCCACATAGCAGAACTTTAAAA
GTGCTCATCATTGGAAAACGTTCTTCGGGGCGAAAACTCTCAAGGATCTTACCGCTGTTGAGATCCAGTT
CGATGTAACCCACTCGTGCACCCAACTGATCTTCAGCATCTTTTACTTTCACCAGCGTTTCTGGGTGAGC
AAAAACAGGAAGGCAAAATGCCGCAAAAAAGGGAATAAGGGCGACACGGAAATGTTGAATACTCATACTC
TTCCTTTTTCAATATTATTGAAGCATTTATCAGGGTTATTGTCTCATGAGCGGATACATATTTGAATGTA
TTTAGAAAAATAAACAAATAGGGGTTCCGCGCACATTTCCCCGAAAAGTGCCACCTGACGTCTAAGAAAC
CATTATTATCATGACATTAACCTATAAAAATAGGCGTATCACGAGGCCCTTTCGTCTCGCGCGTTTCGGT
GATGACGGTGAAAACCTCTGACACATGCAGCTCCCGGAGACGGTCACAGCTTGTCTGTAAGCGGATGCCG
GGAGCAGACAAGCCCGTCAGGGCGCGTCAGCGGGTGTTGGCGGGTGTCGGGGCTGGCTTAACTATGCGGC
ATCAGAGCAGATTGTACTGAGAGTGCACCATAAAATTGTAAACGTTAATATTTTGTTAAAATTCGCGTTA
AATTTTTGTTAAATCAGCTCATTTTTTAACCAATAGACCGAAATCGGCAAAATCCCTTATAAATCAAAAG
AATAGCCCGAGATAGAGT
[37 nt withheld, positions 3519-3555]
AAAGAACGTGGACTCCAACGTCAAAGG
[141 nt withheld, positions 3583-3723]
G
[46 nt withheld, positions 3725-3770]
A
[95 nt withheld, positions 3772-3866]
TATGCGGTGTGAAATACCGCACAGATGCGTAAGGAGAAAATACCGCATCAGGCGCCCCTGCAGGCAGCTG
CGCGCTCGCTCGCTCACTGAGGCCGCCCGGGCAAAGCCCGGGCGTCGGGCGACCTTTGGTCGCCCGGCCT
CAGTGAGCGAGCGAGCGCGCAGAGAGGGAGTGGCCAACTCCATCACTAGGGGTTCCTGCGGCCGCTCCCC
AGCATGCCTGCTATTCTCTTCCCAATCCTCCCCCTTGCTGTCCTGCCCCACCCCACCCCCCAGAATAGAA
TGACACCTACTCAGACAATGCGATGCAATTTCCTCATTTTATTAGGAAAGGACAGTGGGAGTGGCACCTT
CCAGGGTCAAGGAAGGCACGGGGGAGGGGCAAACAACAGATGGCTGGCAACTAGAAGGCACAGTCGAGGC
TGATCAGCGAGCTCTAGTTAGAATTCTTAGCTGGCCTCCACCTTTCTCTTCTTCTTGGGGCTGTCGCCTC
CCAGCTGAGACAGGTCGATCCGTGTCTCGTACAGGCCGGTGATGCTCTGGTGGATCAGGGTGGCGTCCAG
CACCTCTTTGGTGCTGGTGTACCTCTTCCGGTCGATGGTGGTGTCAAAGTACTTGAAGGCGGCAGGGGCT
CCCAGATTGGTCAGGGTAAACAGGTGGATGATATTCTCGGCCTGCTCTCTGATGGGCTTATCCCGGTGCT
TGTTGTAGGCGGACAGCACTTTGTCCAGATTAGCGTCGGCCAGGATCACTCTCTTGGAGAACTCGCTGAT
CTGCTCGATGATCTCGTCCAGGTAGTGCTTGTGCTGTTCCACAAACAGCTGTTTCTGCTCATTATCCTCG
GGGGAGCCCTTCAGCTTCTCATAGTGGCTGGCCAGGTACAGGAAGTTCACATATTTGGAGGGCAGGGCCA
GTTCGTTTCCCTTCTGCAGTTCGCCGGCAGAGGCCAGCATTCTCTTCCGGCCGTTTTCCAGCTCGAACAG
GGAGTACTTAGGCAGCTTGATGATCAGGTCCTTTTTCACTTCTTTGTAGCCCTTGGCTTCCAGAAAGTCG
ATGGGATTCTTCTCGAAGCTGCTTCTTTCCATGATGGTGATCCCCAGCAGCTCTTTCACACTCTTCAGTT
TCTTGGACTTGCCCTTTTCCACTTTGGCCACCACCAGCACAGAATAGGCCACGGTGGGGCTGTCGAAGCC
GCCGTACTTCTTAGGGTCCCAGTCCTTCTTTCTGGCGATCAGCTTATCGCTGTTCCTCTTGGGCAGGATA
GACTCTTTGCTGAAGCCGCCTGTCTGCACCTCGGTCTTTTTCACGATATTCACTTGGGGCATGCTCAGCA
CTTTCCGCACGGTGGCAAAATCCCGGCCCTTATCCCACACGATCTCCCCGGTTTCGCCGTTTGTCTCGAT
CAGAGGCCGCTTCCGGATCTCGCCGTTGGCCAGGGTAATCTCGGTCTTGAAAAAGTTCATGATGTTGCTG
TAGAAGAAGTACTTGGCGGTAGCCTTGCCGATTTCCTGCTCGCTCTTGGCGATCATCTTCCGCACGTCGT
ACACCTTGTAGTCGCCGTACACGAACTCGCTTTCCAGCTTAGGGTACTTTTTGATCAGGGCGGTTCCCAC
GACGGCGTTCAGGTAGGCGTCGTGGGCGTGGTGGTAGTTGTTGATCTCGCGCACTTTGTAAAACTGGAAA
TCCTTCCGGAAATCGGACACCAGCTTGGACTTCAGGGTGATCACTTTCACTTCCCGGATCAGCTTGTCAT
TCTCGTCGTACTTAGTGTTCATCCGGGAGTCCAGGATCTGTGCCACGTGCTTTGTGATCTGCCGGGTTTC
CACCAGCTGTCTCTTGATGAAGCCGGCCTTATCCAGTTCGCTCAGGCCGCCTCTCTCGGCCTTGGTCAGA
TTGTCGAACTTTCTCTGGGTAATCAGCTTGGCGTTCAGCAGCTGCCGCCAGTAGTTCTTCATCTTCTTCA
CGACCTCTTCGGAGGGCACGTTGTCGCTCTTGCCCCGGTTCTTGTCGCTTCTGGTCAGCACCTTGTTGTC
GATGGAGTCGTCCTTCAGAAAGCTCTGAGGCACGATATGGTCCACATCGTAGTCGGACAGCCGGTTGATG
TCCAGTTCCTGGTCCACGTACATATCCCGCCCATTCTGCAGGTAGTACAGGTACAGCTTCTCGTTCTGCA
GCTGGGTGTTTTCCACGGGGTGTTCTTTCAGGATCTGGCTGCCCAGCTCTTTGATGCCCTCTTCGATCCG
CTTCATTCTCTCGCGGCTGTTCTTCTGTCCCTTCTGGGTGGTCTGGTTCTCTCTGGCCATTTCGATCACG
ATGTTCTCGGGCTTGTGCCGGCCCATCACTTTCACGAGCTCGTCCACCACCTTCACTGTCTGCAGGATGC
CCTTCTTAATGGCGGGGCTGCCGGCCAGATTGGCAATGTGCTCGTGCAGGCTATCGCCCTGGCCGGACAC
CTGGGCTTTCTGGATGTCCTCTTTAAAGGTCAGGCTGTCGTCGTGGATCAGCTGCATGAAGTTTCTGTTG
GCGAAGCCGTCGGACTTCAGGAAATCCAGGATTGTCTTGCCGGACTGCTTGTCCCGGATGCCGTTGATCA
GCTTCCGGCTCAGCCTGCCCCAGCCGGTGTATCTCCGCCGCTTCAGCTGCTTCATCACTTTGTCGTCGAA
CAGGTGGGCATAGGTTTTCAGCCGTTCCTCGATCATCTCTCTGTCCTCAAACAGTGTCAGGGTCAGCACG
ATATCTTCCAGAATGTCCTCGTTTTCCTCATTGTCCAGGAAGTCCTTGTCCTTGATAATTTTCAGCAGAT
CGTGGTATGTGCCCAGGGAGGCGTTGAACCGATCTTCCACGCCGGAGATTTCCACGGAGTCGAAGCACTC
GATTTTCTTGAAGTAGTCCTCTTTCAGCTGCTTCACGGTCACTTTCCGGTTGGTCTTGAACAGCAGGTCC
ACGATGGCCTTTTTCTGCTCGCCGCTCAGGAAGGCGGGCTTTCTCATTCCCTCGGTCACGTATTTCACTT
TGGTCAGCTCGTTATACACGGTGAAGTACTCGTACAGCAGGCTGTGCTTGGGCAGCACCTTCTCGTTGGG
CAGGTTCTTATCGAAGTTGGTCATCCGCTCGATGAAGCTCTGGGCGGAAGCGCCCTTGTCCACCACTTCC
TCGAAGTTCCAGGGGGTGATGGTTTCCTCGCTCTTTCTGGTCATCCAGGCGAATCTGCTGTTTCCCCTGG
CCAGAGGGCCCACGTAGTAGGGGATGCGGAAGGTCAGGATCTTCTCGATCTTTTCCCGGTTGTCCTTCAG
GAATGGGTAAAAATCTTCCTGCCGCCGCAGAATGGCGTGCAGCTCTCCCAGGTGGATCTGGTGGGGGATG
CTGCCGTTGTCGAAGGTCCGCTGCTTCCGCAGCAGGTCCTCTCTGTTCAGCTTCACGAGCAGTTCCTCGG
TGCCGTCCATCTTTTCCAGGATGGGCTTGATGAACTTGTAGAACTCTTCCTGGCTGGCTCCGCCGTCAAT
GTAGCCGGCGTAGCCGTTCTTGCTCTGGTCGAAGAAAATCTCTTTGTACTTCTCAGGCAGCTGCTGCCGC
ACGAGAGCTTTCAGCAGGGTCAGGTCCTGGTGGTGCTCGTCGTATCTCTTGATCATAGAGGCGCTCAGGG
GGGCCTTGGTGATCTCGGTGTTCACTCTCAGGATGTCGCTCAGCAGGATGGCGTCGGACAGGTTCTTGGC
GGCCAGAAACAGGTCGGCGTACTGGTCGCCGATCTGGGCCAGCAGGTTGTCCAGGTCGTCGTCGTAGGTG
TCCTTGCTCAGCTGCAGTTTGGCATCCTCGGCCAGGTCGAAGTTGCTCTTGAAGTTGGGGGTCAGGCCCA
GGCTCAGGGCAATCAGGTTTCCGAACAGGCCATTCTTCTTCTCGCCGGGCAGCTGGGCGATCAGATTTTC
CAGCCGTCTGCTCTTGCTCAGTCTGGCAGACAGGATGGCCTTGGCGTCCACGCCGCTGGCGTTGATGGGG
TTTTCCTCGAACAGCTGGTTGTAGGTCTGCACCAGCTGGATGAACAGCTTGTCCACGTCGCTGTTGTCGG
GGTTCAGGTCGCCCTCGATCAGGAAGTGGCCCCGGAACTTGATCATGTGGGCCAGGGCCAGATAGATCAG
CCGCAGGTCGGCCTTGTCGGTGCTGTCCACCAGTTTCTTTCTCAGGTGGTAGATGGTGGGGTACTTCTCG
TGGTAGGCCACCTCGTCCACGATGTTGCCGAAGATGGGGTGCCGCTCGTGCTTCTTATCCTCTTCCACCA
GGAAGGACTCTTCCAGTCTGTGGAAGAAGCTGTCGTCCACCTTGGCCATCTCGTTGCTGAAGATCTCTTG
CAGATAGCAGATCCGGTTCTTCCGTCTGGTGTATCTTCTTCTGGCGGTTCTCTTCAGCCGGGTGGCCTCG
GCTGTTTCGCCGCTGTCGAACAGCAGGGCTCCGATCAGGTTCTTCTTGATGCTGTGCCGGTCGGTGTTGC
CCAGCACCTTGAATTTCTTGCTGGGCACCTTGTACTCGTCGGTGATCACGGCCCAGCCCACAGAGTTGGT
GCCGATGTCCAGGCCGATGCTGTACTTCTTGTCGGACGCTTCGACCTTGCGCTTTTTCTTCGGCGAAGCG
TAATCTGGAACATCGTATGGGTACATGGTGGCACCGGTCCAACCTGAAAAAAAGTGATTTCAGGCAGGTG
CTCCAGGTAATTAAACATTAATACCCCACCAACCAACCATCCCTTAAACCCTTACCTCTTGCTCAGCTAA
TTACAGCCCGGAGGAGAAGGGCCGTCCCGCCCGCTCACCTGTGGGAGTAACGCGGTCAGTCAGAGCCGGG
GCGGGCGGCGCGAGGCGGCGGCGGAGCGGGGCACGGGGCGAAGGCAGCGCGCAGCGACTCCCGCCCGCCG
CGCGCTTCGCTTTTTATAGGGCCGCCGCCGCCGCCGCCTCGCCATAAAAGGAAACTTTCGGAGCGCGCCG
CTCTGATTGGCTGCCGCCGCACCTCTCCGCCTCGCCCCGCCC
